>Addgene plasmid #129031 | pSpdCas9-huTET1CD-T2A-mCherry(PX458)-SghuTSDR-3 | depositor full sequence | sequence record 247377 | pSpdCas9-huTET1CD-T2A-mCherry(PX458)-SghuTSDR-3 sequence 11406 bps
GAGGGCCTATTTCCCATGATTCCTTCATATTTGCATATACGATACAAGGCTGTTAGAGAGATAATTGGAA
TTAATTTGACTGTAAACACAAAGATATTAGTACAAAATACGTGACGTAGAAAGTAATAATTTCTTGGGTA
GTTTGCAGTTTTAAAATTATGTTTTAAAATGGACTATCATATGCTTACCGTAACTTGAAAGTATTTCGAT
TTCTTGGCTTTATATATCTTGTGGAAAGGACGAAACACCGGGCCAGGTCTTCAGAGCTAGTTTTAGAGCT
AGAAATAGCAAGTTAAAATAAGGCTAGTCCGTTATCAACTTGAAAAAGTGGCACCGAGTCGGTGCTTTTT
TGTTTTAGAGCTAGAAATAGCAAGTTAAAATAAGGCTAGTCCGTTTTTAGCGCGTGCGCCAATTCTGCAG
ACAAATGGCTCTAGAGGTACCCGTTACATAACTTACGGTAAATGGCCCGCCTGGCTGACCGCCCAACGAC
CCCCGCCCATTGACGTCAATAGTAACGCCAATAGGGACTTTCCATTGACGTCAATGGGTGGAGTATTTAC
GGTAAACTGCCCACTTGGCAGTACATCAAGTGTATCATATGCCAAGTACGCCCCCTATTGACGTCAATGA
CGGTAAATGGCCCGCCTGGCATTGTGCCCAGTACATGACCTTATGGGACTTTCCTACTTGGCAGTACATC
TACGTATTAGTCATCGCTATTACCATGGTCGAGGTGAGCCCCACGTTCTGCTTCACTCTCCCCATCTCCC
CCCCCTCCCCACCCCCAATTTTGTATTTATTTATTTTTTAATTATTTTGTGCAGCGATGGGGGCGGGGGG
GGGGGGGGGGCGCGCGCCAGGCGGGGCGGGGCGGGGCGAGGGGCGGGGCGGGGCGAGGCGGAGAGGTGCG
GCGGCAGCCAATCAGAGCGGCGCGCTCCGAAAGTTTCCTTTTATGGCGAGGCGGCGGCGGCGGCGGCCCT
ATAAAAAGCGAAGCGCGCGGCGGGCGGGAGTCGCTGCGACGCTGCCTTCGCCCCGTGCCCCGCTCCGCCG
CCGCCTCGCGCCGCCCGCCCCGGCTCTGACTGACCGCGTTACTCCCACAGGTGAGCGGGCGGGACGGCCC
TTCTCCTCCGGGCTGTAATTAGCTGAGCAAGAGGTAAGGGTTTAAGGGATGGTTGGTTGGTGGGGTATTA
ATGTTTAATTACCTGGAGCACCTGCCTGAAATCACTTTTTTTCAGGTTGGACCGGTGCCACCATGTACCC
ATACGATGTTCCAGATTACGCTTCGCCGAAGAAAAAGCGCAAGGTCGAAGCGTCCGACAAGAAGTACAGC
ATCGGCCTGGCCATCGGCACCAACTCTGTGGGCTGGGCCGTGATCACCGACGAGTACAAGGTGCCCAGCA
AGAAATTCAAGGTGCTGGGCAACACCGACCGGCACAGCATCAAGAAGAACCTGATCGGAGCCCTGCTGTT
CGACAGCGGCGAAACAGCCGAGGCCACCCGGCTGAAGAGAACCGCCAGAAGAAGATACACCAGACGGAAG
AACCGGATCTGCTATCTGCAAGAGATCTTCAGCAACGAGATGGCCAAGGTGGACGACAGCTTCTTCCACA
GACTGGAAGAGTCCTTCCTGGTGGAAGAGGATAAGAAGCACGAGCGGCACCCCATCTTCGGCAACATCGT
GGACGAGGTGGCCTACCACGAGAAGTACCCCACCATCTACCACCTGAGAAAGAAACTGGTGGACAGCACC
GACAAGGCCGACCTGCGGCTGATCTATCTGGCCCTGGCCCACATGATCAAGTTCCGGGGCCACTTCCTGA
TCGAGGGCGACCTGAACCCCGACAACAGCGACGTGGACAAGCTGTTCATCCAGCTGGTGCAGACCTACAA
CCAGCTGTTCGAGGAAAACCCCATCAACGCCAGCGGCGTGGACGCCAAGGCCATCCTGTCTGCCAGACTG
AGCAAGAGCAGACGGCTGGAAAATCTGATCGCCCAGCTGCCCGGCGAGAAGAAGAATGGCCTGTTCGGCA
ACCTGATTGCCCTGAGCCTGGGCCTGACCCCCAACTTCAAGAGCAACTTCGACCTGGCCGAGGATGCCAA
ACTGCAGCTGAGCAAGGACACCTACGACGACGACCTGGACAACCTGCTGGCCCAGATCGGCGACCAGTAC
GCCGACCTGTTTCTGGCCGCCAAGAACCTGTCCGACGCCATCCTGCTGAGCGACATCCTGAGAGTGAACA
CCGAGATCACCAAGGCCCCCCTGAGCGCCTCTATGATCAAGAGATACGACGAGCACCACCAGGACCTGAC
CCTGCTGAAAGCTCTCGTGCGGCAGCAGCTGCCTGAGAAGTACAAAGAGATTTTCTTCGACCAGAGCAAG
AACGGCTACGCCGGCTACATTGACGGCGGAGCCAGCCAGGAAGAGTTCTACAAGTTCATCAAGCCCATCC
TGGAAAAGATGGACGGCACCGAGGAACTGCTCGTGAAGCTGAACAGAGAGGACCTGCTGCGGAAGCAGCG
GACCTTCGACAACGGCAGCATCCCCCACCAGATCCACCTGGGAGAGCTGCACGCCATTCTGCGGCGGCAG
GAAGATTTTTACCCATTCCTGAAGGACAACCGGGAAAAGATCGAGAAGATCCTGACCTTCCGCATCCCCT
ACTACGTGGGCCCTCTGGCCAGGGGAAACAGCAGATTCGCCTGGATGACCAGAAAGAGCGAGGAAACCAT
CACCCCCTGGAACTTCGAGGAAGTGGTGGACAAGGGCGCTTCCGCCCAGAGCTTCATCGAGCGGATGACC
AACTTCGATAAGAACCTGCCCAACGAGAAGGTGCTGCCCAAGCACAGCCTGCTGTACGAGTACTTCACCG
TGTATAACGAGCTGACCAAAGTGAAATACGTGACCGAGGGAATGAGAAAGCCCGCCTTCCTGAGCGGCGA
GCAGAAAAAGGCCATCGTGGACCTGCTGTTCAAGACCAACCGGAAAGTGACCGTGAAGCAGCTGAAAGAG
GACTACTTCAAGAAAATCGAGTGCTTCGACTCCGTGGAAATCTCCGGCGTGGAAGATCGGTTCAACGCCT
CCCTGGGCACATACCACGATCTGCTGAAAATTATCAAGGACAAGGACTTCCTGGACAATGAGGAAAACGA
GGACATTCTGGAAGATATCGTGCTGACCCTGACACTGTTTGAGGACAGAGAGATGATCGAGGAACGGCTG
AAAACCTATGCCCACCTGTTCGACGACAAAGTGATGAAGCAGCTGAAGCGGCGGAGATACACCGGCTGGG
GCAGGCTGAGCCGGAAGCTGATCAACGGCATCCGGGACAAGCAGTCCGGCAAGACAATCCTGGATTTCCT
GAAGTCCGACGGCTTCGCCAACAGAAACTTCATGCAGCTGATCCACGACGACAGCCTGACCTTTAAAGAG
GACATCCAGAAAGCCCAGGTGTCCGGCCAGGGCGATAGCCTGCACGAGCACATTGCCAATCTGGCCGGCA
GCCCCGCCATTAAGAAGGGCATCCTGCAGACAGTGAAGGTGGTGGACGAGCTCGTGAAAGTGATGGGCCG
GCACAAGCCCGAGAACATCGTGATCGAAATGGCCAGAGAGAACCAGACCACCCAGAAGGGACAGAAGAAC
AGCCGCGAGAGAATGAAGCGGATCGAAGAGGGCATCAAAGAGCTGGGCAGCCAGATCCTGAAAGAACACC
CCGTGGAAAACACCCAGCTGCAGAACGAGAAGCTGTACCTGTACTACCTGCAGAATGGGCGGGATATGTA
CGTGGACCAGGAACTGGACATCAACCGGCTGTCCGACTACGATGTGGACGCCATCGTGCCTCAGAGCTTT
CTGAAGGACGACTCCATCGACAACAAGGTGCTGACCAGAAGCGACAAGAACCGGGGCAAGAGCGACAACG
TGCCCTCCGAAGAGGTCGTGAAGAAGATGAAGAACTACTGGCGGCAGCTGCTGAACGCCAAGCTGATTAC
CCAGAGAAAGTTCGACAATCTGACCAAGGCCGAGAGAGGCGGCCTGAGCGAACTGGATAAGGCCGGCTTC
ATCAAGAGACAGCTGGTGGAAACCCGGCAGATCACAAAGCACGTGGCACAGATCCTGGACTCCCGGATGA
ACACTAAGTACGACGAGAATGACAAGCTGATCCGGGAAGTGAAAGTGATCACCCTGAAGTCCAAGCTGGT
GTCCGATTTCCGGAAGGATTTCCAGTTTTACAAAGTGCGCGAGATCAACAACTACCACCACGCCCACGAC
GCCTACCTGAACGCCGTCGTGGGAACCGCCCTGATCAAAAAGTACCCTAAGCTGGAAAGCGAGTTCGTGT
ACGGCGACTACAAGGTGTACGACGTGCGGAAGATGATCGCCAAGAGCGAGCAGGAAATCGGCAAGGCTAC
CGCCAAGTACTTCTTCTACAGCAACATCATGAACTTTTTCAAGACCGAGATTACCCTGGCCAACGGCGAG
ATCCGGAAGCGGCCTCTGATCGAGACAAACGGCGAAACCGGGGAGATCGTGTGGGATAAGGGCCGGGATT
TTGCCACCGTGCGGAAAGTGCTGAGCATGCCCCAAGTGAATATCGTGAAAAAGACCGAGGTGCAGACAGG
CGGCTTCAGCAAAGAGTCTATCCTGCCCAAGAGGAACAGCGATAAGCTGATCGCCAGAAAGAAGGACTGG
GACCCTAAGAAGTACGGCGGCTTCGACAGCCCCACCGTGGCCTATTCTGTGCTGGTGGTGGCCAAAGTGG
AAAAGGGCAAGTCCAAGAAACTGAAGAGTGTGAAAGAGCTGCTGGGGATCACCATCATGGAAAGAAGCAG
CTTCGAGAAGAATCCCATCGACTTTCTGGAAGCCAAGGGCTACAAAGAAGTGAAAAAGGACCTGATCATC
AAGCTGCCTAAGTACTCCCTGTTCGAGCTGGAAAACGGCCGGAAGAGAATGCTGGCCTCTGCCGGCGAAC
TGCAGAAGGGAAACGAACTGGCCCTGCCCTCCAAATATGTGAACTTCCTGTACCTGGCCAGCCACTATGA
GAAGCTGAAGGGCTCCCCCGAGGATAATGAGCAGAAACAGCTGTTTGTGGAACAGCACAAGCACTACCTG
GACGAGATCATCGAGCAGATCAGCGAGTTCTCCAAGAGAGTGATCCTGGCCGACGCTAATCTGGACAAAG
TGCTGTCCGCCTACAACAAGCACCGGGATAAGCCCATCAGAGAGCAGGCCGAGAATATCATCCACCTGTT
TACCCTGACCAATCTGGGAGCCCCTGCCGCCTTCAAGTACTTTGACACCACCATCGACCGGAAGAGGTAC
ACCAGCACCAAAGAGGTGCTGGACGCCACCCTGATCCACCAGAGCATCACCGGCCTGTACGAGACACGGA
TCGACCTGTCTCAGCTGGGAGGCGACAAAAGGCCGGCGGCCACGAAAAAGGCCGGCCAGGGAGGAGGATC
CCTGCCCACCTGCAGCTGTCTTGATCGAGTTATACAAAAAGACAAAGGCCCATATTATACACACCTTGGG
GCAGGACCAAGTGTTGCTGCTGTCAGGGAAATCATGGAGAATAGGTATGGTCAAAAAGGAAACGCAATAA
GGATAGAAATAGTAGTGTACACCGGTAAAGAAGGGAAAAGCTCTCATGGGTGTCCAATTGCTAAGTGGGT
TTTAAGAAGAAGCAGTGATGAAGAAAAAGTTCTTTGTTTGGTCCGGCAGCGTACAGGCCACCACTGTCCA
ACTGCTGTGATGGTGGTGCTCATCATGGTGTGGGATGGCATCCCTCTTCCAATGGCCGACCGGCTATACA
CAGAGCTCACAGAGAATCTAAAGTCATACAATGGGCACCCTACCGACAGAAGATGCACCCTCAATGAAAA
TCGTACCTGTACATGTCAAGGAATTGATCCAGAGACTTGTGGAGCTTCATTCTCTTTTGGCTGTTCATGG
AGTATGTACTTTAATGGCTGTAAGTTTGGTAGAAGCCCAAGCCCCAGAAGATTTAGAATTGATCCAAGCT
CTCCCTTACATGAAAAAAACCTTGAAGATAACTTACAGAGTTTGGCTACACGATTAGCTCCAATTTATAA
GCAGTATGCTCCAGTAGCTTACCAAAATCAGGTGGAATATGAAAATGTTGCCCGAGAATGTCGGCTTGGC
AGCAAGGAAGGTCGACCCTTCTCTGGGGTCACTGCTTGCCTGGACTTCTGTGCTCATCCCCACAGGGACA
TTCACAACATGAATAATGGAAGCACTGTGGTTTGTACCTTAACTCGAGAAGATAACCGCTCTTTGGGTGT
TATTCCTCAAGATGAGCAGCTCCATGTGCTACCTCTTTATAAGCTTTCAGACACAGATGAGTTTGGCTCC
AAGGAAGGAATGGAAGCCAAGATCAAATCTGGGGCCATCGAGGTCCTGGCACCCCGCCGCAAAAAAAGAA
CGTGTTTCACTCAGCCTGTTCCCCGTTCTGGAAAGAAGAGGGCTGCGATGATGACAGAGGTTCTTGCACA
TAAGATAAGGGCAGTGGAAAAGAAACCTATTCCCCGAATCAAGCGGAAGAATAACTCAACAACAACAAAC
AACAGTAAGCCTTCGTCACTGCCAACCTTAGGGAGTAACACTGAGACCGTGCAACCTGAAGTAAAAAGTG
AAACCGAACCCCATTTTATCTTAAAAAGTTCAGACAACACTAAAACTTATTCGCTGATGCCATCCGCTCC
TCACCCAGTGAAAGAGGCATCTCCAGGCTTCTCCTGGTCCCCGAAGACTGCTTCAGCCACACCAGCTCCA
CTGAAGAATGACGCAACAGCCTCATGCGGGTTTTCAGAAAGAAGCAGCACTCCCCACTGTACGATGCCTT
CGGGAAGACTCAGTGGTGCCAATGCTGCAGCTGCTGATGGCCCTGGCATTTCACAGCTTGGCGAAGTGGC
TCCTCTCCCCACCCTGTCTGCTCCTGTGATGGAGCCCCTCATTAATTCTGAGCCTTCCACTGGTGTGACT
GAGCCGCTAACGCCTCATCAGCCAAACCACCAGCCCTCCTTCCTCACCTCTCCTCAAGACCTTGCCTCTT
CTCCAATGGAAGAAGATGAGCAGCATTCTGAAGCAGATGAGCCTCCATCAGACGAACCCCTATCTGATGA
CCCCCTGTCACCTGCTGAGGAGAAATTGCCCCACATTGATGAGTATTGGTCAGACAGTGAGCACATCTTT
TTGGATGCAAATATTGGTGGGGTGGCCATCGCACCTGCTCACGGCTCGGTTTTGATTGAGTGTGCCCGGC
GAGAGCTGCACGCTACCACTCCTGTTGAGCACCCCAACCGTAATCATCCAACCCGCCTCTCCCTTGTCTT
TTACCAGCACAAAAACCTAAATAAGCCCCAACATGGTTTTGAACTAAACAAGATTAAGTTTGAGGCTAAA
GAAGCTAAGAATAAGAAAATGAAGGCCTCAGAGCAAAAAGACCAGGCAGCTAATGAAGGTCCAGAACAGT
CCTCTGAAGTAAATGAATTGAACCAAATTCCTTCTCATAAAGCATTAACATTAACCCATGACAATGTTGT
CACCGTGTCCCCTTATGCTCTCACACACGTTGCGGGGCCCTATAACCATTGGGTCATGGCCGGCCAGGCA
AAAAAGAAAAAGGAATTCGGCAGTGGAGAGGGCAGAGGAAGTCTGCTAACATGCGGTGACGTCGAGGAGA
ATCCTGGCCCAGTGAGCAAGGGCGAGGAGGATAACATGGCCATCATCAAGGAGTTCATGCGCTTCAAGGT
GCACATGGAGGGCTCCGTGAACGGCCACGAGTTCGAGATCGAGGGCGAGGGCGAGGGCCGCCCCTACGAG
GGCACCCAGACCGCCAAGCTGAAGGTGACCAAGGGTGGCCCCCTGCCCTTCGCCTGGGACATCCTGTCCC
CTCAGTTCATGTACGGCTCCAAGGCCTACGTGAAGCACCCCGCCGACATCCCCGACTACTTGAAGCTGTC
CTTCCCCGAGGGCTTCAAGTGGGAGCGCGTGATGAACTTCGAGGACGGCGGCGTGGTGACCGTGACCCAG
GACTCCTCCCTGCAGGACGGCGAGTTCATCTACAAGGTGAAGCTGCGCGGCACCAACTTCCCCTCCGACG
GCCCCGTAATGCAGAAGAAAACCATGGGCTGGGAGGCCTCCTCCGAGCGGATGTACCCCGAGGACGGCGC
CCTGAAGGGCGAGATCAAGCAGAGGCTGAAGCTGAAGGACGGCGGCCACTACGACGCTGAGGTCAAGACC
ACCTACAAGGCCAAGAAGCCCGTGCAGCTGCCCGGCGCCTACAACGTCAACATCAAGTTGGACATCACCT
CCCACAACGAGGACTACACCATCGTGGAACAGTACGAACGCGCCGAGGGCCGCCACTCCACCGGCGGCAT
GGACGAGCTGTACAAGTAAGAATTCTAACTAGAGCTCGCTGATCAGCCTCGACTGTGCCTTCTAGTTGCC
AGCCATCTGTTGTTTGCCCCTCCCCCGTGCCTTCCTTGACCCTGGAAGGTGCCACTCCCACTGTCCTTTC
CTAATAAAATGAGGAAATTGCATCGCATTGTCTGAGTAGGTGTCATTCTATTCTGGGGGGTGGGGTGGGG
CAGGACAGCAAGGGGGAGGATTGGGAAGAGAATAGCAGGCATGCTGGGGAGCGGCCGCAGGAACCCCTAG
TGATGGAGTTGGCCACTCCCTCTCTGCGCGCTCGCTCGCTCACTGAGGCCGGGCGACCAAAGGTCGCCCG
ACGCCCGGGCTTTGCCCGGGCGGCCTCAGTGAGCGAGCGAGCGCGCAGCTGCCTGCAGGGGCGCCTGATG
CGGTATTTTCTCCTTACGCATCTGTGCGGTATTTCACACCGCATA
[142 nt withheld, positions 8866-9007]
C
[141 nt withheld, positions 9009-9149]
CCTTTGACGTTGGAGTCCACGTTCTTT
[37 nt withheld, positions 9177-9213]
ACCCTATCTCGGGCTATTCTTTTGATTTATAAGGGATTTTGCCGATTTCGGCCTATTGGTTAAAAAATGA
GCTGATTTAACAAAAATTTAACGCGAATTTTAACAAAATATTAACGTTTACAATTTTATGGTGCACTCTC
AGTACAATCTGCTCTGATGCCGCATAGTTAAGCCAGCCCCGACACCCGCCAACACCCGCTGACGCGCCCT
GACGGGCTTGTCTGCTCCCGGCATCCGCTTACAGACAAGCTGTGACCGTCTCCGGGAGCTGCATGTGTCA
GAGGTTTTCACCGTCATCACCGAAACGCGCGAGACGAAAGGGCCTCGTGATACGCCTATTTTTATAGGTT
AATGTCATGATAATAATGGTTTCTTAGACGTCAGGTGGCACTTTTCGGGGAAATGTGCGCGGAACCCCTA
TTTGTTTATTTTTCTAAATACATTCAAATATGTATCCGCTCATGAGACAATAACCCTGATAAATGCTTCA
ATAATATTGAAAAAGGAAGAGTATGAGTATTCAACATTTCCGTGTCGCCCTTATTCCCTTTTTTGCGGCA
TTTTGCCTTCCTGTTTTTGCTCACCCAGAAACGCTGGTGAAAGTAAAAGATGCTGAAGATCAGTTGGGTG
CACGAGTGGGTTACATCGAACTGGATCTCAACAGCGGTAAGATCCTTGAGAGTTTTCGCCCCGAAGAACG
TTTTCCAATGATGAGCACTTTTAAAGTTCTGCTATGTGGCGCGGTATTATCCCGTATTGACGCCGGGCAA
GAGCAACTCGGTCGCCGCATACACTATTCTCAGAATGACTTGGTTGAGTACTCACCAGTCACAGAAAAGC
ATCTTACGGATGGCATGACAGTAAGAGAATTATGCAGTGCTGCCATAACCATGAGTGATAACACTGCGGC
CAACTTACTTCTGACAACGATCGGAGGACCGAAGGAGCTAACCGCTTTTTTGCACAACATGGGGGATCAT
GTAACTCGCCTTGATCGTTGGGAACCGGAGCTGAATGAAGCCATACCAAACGACGAGCGTGACACCACGA
TGCCTGTAGCAATGGCAACAACGTTGCGCAAACTATTAACTGGCGAACTACTTACTCTAGCTTCCCGGCA
ACAATTAATAGACTGGATGGAGGCGGATAAAGTTGCAGGACCACTTCTGCGCTCGGCCCTTCCGGCTGGC
TGGTTTATTGCTGATAAATCTGGAGCCGGTGAGCGTGGAAGCCGCGGTATCATTGCAGCACTGGGGCCAG
ATGGTAAGCCCTCCCGTATCGTAGTTATCTACACGACGGGGAGTCAGGCAACTATGGATGAACGAAATAG
ACAGATCGCTGAGATAGGTGCCTCACTGATTAAGCATTGGTAACTGTCAGACCAAGTTTACTCATATATA
CTTTAGATTGATTTAAAACTTCATTTTTAATTTAAAAGGATCTAGGTGAAGATCCTTTTTGATAATCTCA
TGACCAAAATCCCTTAACGTGAGTTTTCGTTCCACTGAGCGTCAGACCCCGTAGAAAAGATCAAAGGATC
TTCTTGAGATCCTTTTTTTCTGCGCGTAATCTGCTGCTTGCAAACAAAAAAACCACCGCTACCAGCGGTG
GTTTGTTTGCCGGATCAAGAGCTACCAACTCTTTTTCCGAAGGTAACTGGCTTCAGCAGAGCGCAGATAC
CAAATACTGTCCTTCTAGTGTAGCCGTAGTTAGGCCACCACTTCAAGAACTCTGTAGCACCGCCTACATA
CCTCGCTCTGCTAATCCTGTTACCAGTGGCTGCTGCCAGTGGCGATAAGTCGTGTCTTACCGGGTTGGAC
TCAAGACGATAGTTACCGGATAAGGCGCAGCGGTCGGGCTGAACGGGGGGTTCGTGCACACAGCCCAGCT
TGGAGCGAACGACCTACACCGAACTGAGATACCTACAGCGTGAGCTATGAGAAAGCGCCACGCTTCCCGA
AGGGAGAAAGGCGGACAGGTATCCGGTAAGCGGCAGGGTCGGAACAGGAGAGCGCACGAGGGAGCTTCCA
GGGGGAAACGCCTGGTATCTTTATAGTCCTGTCGGGTTTCGCCACCTCTGACTTGAGCGTCGATTTTTGT
GATGCTCGTCAGGGGGGCGGAGCCTATGGAAAAACGCCAGCAACGCGGCCTTTTTACGGTTCCTGGCCTT
TTGCTGGCCTTTTGCTCACATGT
Features (pLannotate 1.2.2; 21 found; start..end, strand, type, name):
      1..241     +  promoter       U6 promoter: RNA polymerase III promoter for human U6 snRNA
    270..345     +  misc_RNA       gRNA scaffold: guide RNA scaffold for the Streptococcus pyogenes CRISPR/Cas9 system
    352..395     +  misc_RNA       gRNA scaffold (fragment): guide RNA scaffold for the Streptococcus pyogenes CRISPR/Cas9 system
    442..727     +  enhancer       CMV enhancer: human cytomegalovirus immediate early enhancer; contains an 18-bp deletion relative to the standard CMV enhancer
    729..1006    +  promoter       chicken β-actin promoter: No description available
   1007..1235    +  intron         hybrid intron: hybrid between chicken β-actin (CBA) and minute virus of mice (MMV) introns (Gray et al., 2011)
   1256..1283    +  CDS            3xHA (fragment): three tandem HA epitope tags
   1316..5416    +  CDS            Cas9: Cas9 (Csn1) endonuclease from the Streptococcus pyogenes Type II CRISPR/Cas system generates RNA-guided double strand breaks in DNA
   5417..5450    +  CDS            nucleoplasmin NLS (fragment): bipartite nuclear localization signal from nucleoplasmin
   5462..7615    +  CDS            TET1 (fragment): TET1_HUMAN - Also known as CXXC6, KIAA1676, LCX. Experimental evidence at protein level: Swiss-Prot protein existence level 1. Dioxygenase that catalyzes the conversion of the modified genomic base 5-methylcytosine (5mC) into 5-hydroxymethylcytosine (5hmC) and plays a key role in active DNA demethylation. Also mediates subsequent conversion of 5hmC into 5-formylcytosine (5fC), and conversion of 5fC to 5-carboxylcytosine (5caC). Conversion of 5mC into 5hmC, 5fC and 5caC probably constitutes the first step in cytosine demethylation. Methylation at the C5 position of cytosine bases is an epigenet
   7618..7642    +  CDS            nucleoplasmin NLS (fragment): bipartite nuclear localization signal from nucleoplasmin
   7712..8418    +  CDS            mCherry (fragment): monomeric derivative of DsRed fluorescent protein (Shaner et al., 2004) mammalian codon-optimized
   8453..8564    +  polyA_signal   bGH poly(A) signal: bovine growth hormone polyadenylation signal
   8669..8809    +  repeat_region  AAV2 ITR: inverted terminal repeat of adeno-associated virus serotype 2 inverted
   8814..8865    -  misc_feature   bom (fragment): basis of mobility region from pBR322
   8884..9264    +  rep_origin     M13 ori (sequence partly withheld): M13 bacteriophage origin of replication; arrow indicates direction of (+) strand synthesis
   9340..9389    -  misc_feature   bom (fragment): basis of mobility region from pBR322
   9491..9526    -  CDS            rop (fragment): Rop protein, which maintains plasmids at low copy number; rop
   9621..9725    +  promoter       AmpR promoter: bla
   9726..10586   +  CDS            AmpR: β-lactamase; bla; confers resistance to ampicillin, carbenicillin, and related antibiotics
  10757..11345   +  rep_origin     ori: high-copy-number ColE1/pMB1/pBR322/pUC origin of replication
