>Addgene plasmid #129031 | pSpdCas9-huTET1CD-T2A-mCherry(PX458)-SghuTSDR-3 | addgene full sequence | sequence record 256155 | Addgene NGS Result
GAGGGCCTATTTCCCATGATTCCTTCATATTTGCATATACGATACAAGGCTGTTAGAGAGATAATTGGAA
TTAATTTGACTGTAAACACAAAGATATTAGTACAAAATACGTGACGTAGAAAGTAATAATTTCTTGGGTA
GTTTGCAGTTTTAAAATTATGTTTTAAAATGGACTATCATATGCTTACCGTAACTTGAAAGTATTTCGAT
TTCTTGGCTTTATATATCTTGTGGAAAGGACGAAACACCGGGCCAGGTCTTCAGAGCTAGTTTTAGAGCT
AGAAATAGCAAGTTAAAATAAGGCTAGTCCGTTATCAACTTGAAAAAGTGGCACCGAGTCGGTGCTTTTT
TGTTTTAGAGCTAGAAATAGCAAGTTAAAATAAGGCTAGTCCGTTTTTAGCGCGTGCGCCAATTCTGCAG
ACAAATGGCTCTAGAGGTACCCGTTACATAACTTACGGTAAATGGCCCGCCTGGCTGACCGCCCAACGAC
CCCCGCCCATTGACGTCAATAGTAACGCCAATAGGGACTTTCCATTGACGTCAATGGGTGGAGTATTTAC
GGTAAACTGCCCACTTGGCAGTACATCAAGTGTATCATATGCCAAGTACGCCCCCTATTGACGTCAATGA
CGGTAAATGGCCCGCCTGGCATTGTGCCCAGTACATGACCTTATGGGACTTTCCTACTTGGCAGTACATC
TACGTATTAGTCATCGCTATTACCATGGTCGAGGTGAGCCCCACGTTCTGCTTCACTCTCCCCATCTCCC
CCCCCTCCCCACCCCCAATTTTGTATTTATTTATTTTTTAATTATTTTGTGCAGCGATGGGGGCGGGGGG
GGGGGGGGGGCGCGCGCCGGGGGGGGGGGGGGGGGGSGGGGGGGGGGGSGGGGSGRGGCGGAGAGGTGCG
GCGGCAGCCAATCAGAGCGGCGCGCTCCGAAAGTTTCCTTTTATGGCGAGGCGGCGGCGGCGGCGGCCCT
ATAAAAAGCGAAGCGCGCGGCGGGCGGGAGTCGCTGCGCGCTGCCTTCGCCCCGTGCCCCGCTCCGCCGC
CGCCTCGCGCCGCCCGCCCCGGCTCTGACTGACCGCGTTACTCCCACAGGTGAGCGGGCGGGACGGCCCT
TCTCCTCCGGGCTGTAATTAGCTGAGCAAGAGGTAAGGGTTTAAGGGATGGTTGGTTGGTGGGGTATTAA
TGTTTAATTACCTGGAGCACCTGCCTGAAATCACTTTTTTTCAGGTTGGACCGGTGCCACCATGTACCCA
TACGATGTTCCAGATTACGCTTCGCCGAAGAAAAAGCGCAAGGTCGAAGCGTCCGACAAGAAGTACAGCA
TCGGCCTGGCCATCGGCACCAACTCTGTGGGCTGGGCCGTGATCACCGACGAGTACAAGGTGCCCAGCAA
GAAATTCAAGGTGCTGGGCAACACCGACCGGCACAGCATCAAGAAGAACCTGATCGGAGCCCTGCTGTTC
GACAGCGGCGAAACAGCCGAGGCCACCCGGCTGAAGAGAACCGCCAGAAGAAGATACACCAGACGGAAGA
ACCGGATCTGCTATCTGCAAGAGATCTTCAGCAACGAGATGGCCAAGGTGGACGACAGCTTCTTCCACAG
ACTGGAAGAGTCCTTCCTGGTGGAAGAGGATAAGAAGCACGAGCGGCACCCCATCTTCGGCAACATCGTG
GACGAGGTGGCCTACCACGAGAAGTACCCCACCATCTACCACCTGAGAAAGAAACTGGTGGACAGCACCG
ACAAGGCCGACCTGCGGCTGATCTATCTGGCCCTGGCCCACATGATCAAGTTCCGGGGCCACTTCCTGAT
CGAGGGCGACCTGAACCCCGACAACAGCGACGTGGACAAGCTGTTCATCCAGCTGGTGCAGACCTACAAC
CAGCTGTTCGAGGAAAACCCCATCAACGCCAGCGGCGTGGACGCCAAGGCCATCCTGTCTGCCAGACTGA
GCAAGAGCAGACGGCTGGAAAATCTGATCGCCCAGCTGCCCGGCGAGAAGAAGAATGGCCTGTTCGGCAA
CCTGATTGCCCTGAGCCTGGGCCTGACCCCCAACTTCAAGAGCAACTTCGACCTGGCCGAGGATGCCAAA
CTGCAGCTGAGCAAGGACACCTACGACGACGACCTGGACAACCTGCTGGCCCAGATCGGCGACCAGTACG
CCGACCTGTTTCTGGCCGCCAAGAACCTGTCCGACGCCATCCTGCTGAGCGACATCCTGAGAGTGAACAC
CGAGATCACCAAGGCCCCCCTGAGCGCCTCTATGATCAAGAGATACGACGAGCACCACCAGGACCTGACC
CTGCTGAAAGCTCTCGTGCGGCAGCAGCTGCCTGAGAAGTACAAAGAGATTTTCTTCGACCAGAGCAAGA
ACGGCTACGCCGGCTACATTGACGGCGGAGCCAGCCAGGAAGAGTTCTACAAGTTCATCAAGCCCATCCT
GGAAAAGATGGACGGCACCGAGGAACTGCTCGTGAAGCTGAACAGAGAGGACCTGCTGCGGAAGCAGCGG
ACCTTCGACAACGGCAGCATCCCCCACCAGATCCACCTGGGAGAGCTGCACGCCATTCTGCGGCGGCAGG
AAGATTTTTACCCATTCCTGAAGGACAACCGGGAAAAGATCGAGAAGATCCTGACCTTCCGCATCCCCTA
CTACGTGGGCCCTCTGGCCAGGGGAAACAGCAGATTCGCCTGGATGACCAGAAAGAGCGAGGAAACCATC
ACCCCCTGGAACTTCGAGGAAGTGGTGGACAAGGGCGCTTCCGCCCAGAGCTTCATCGAGCGGATGACCA
ACTTCGATAAGAACCTGCCCAACGAGAAGGTGCTGCCCAAGCACAGCCTGCTGTACGAGTACTTCACCGT
GTATAACGAGCTGACCAAAGTGAAATACGTGACCGAGGGAATGAGAAAGCCCGCCTTCCTGAGCGGCGAG
CAGAAAAAGGCCATCGTGGACCTGCTGTTCAAGACCAACCGGAAAGTGACCGTGAAGCAGCTGAAAGAGG
ACTACTTCAAGAAAATCGAGTGCTTCGACTCCGTGGAAATCTCCGGCGTGGAAGATCGGTTCAACGCCTC
CCTGGGCACATACCACGATCTGCTGAAAATTATCAAGGACAAGGACTTCCTGGACAATGAGGAAAACGAG
GACATTCTGGAAGATATCGTGCTGACCCTGACACTGTTTGAGGACAGAGAGATGATCGAGGAACGGCTGA
AAACCTATGCCCACCTGTTCGACGACAAAGTGATGAAGCAGCTGAAGCGGCGGAGATACACCGGCTGGGG
CAGGCTGAGCCGGAAGCTGATCAACGGCATCCGGGACAAGCAGTCCGGCAAGACAATCCTGGATTTCCTG
AAGTCCGACGGCTTCGCCAACAGAAACTTCATGCAGCTGATCCACGACGACAGCCTGACCTTTAAAGAGG
ACATCCAGAAAGCCCAGGTGTCCGGCCAGGGCGATAGCCTGCACGAGCACATTGCCAATCTGGCCGGCAG
CCCCGCCATTAAGAAGGGCATCCTGCAGACAGTGAAGGTGGTGGACGAGCTCGTGAAAGTGATGGGCCGG
CACAAGCCCGAGAACATCGTGATCGAAATGGCCAGAGAGAACCAGACCACCCAGAAGGGACAGAAGAACA
GCCGCGAGAGAATGAAGCGGATCGAAGAGGGCATCAAAGAGCTGGGCAGCCAGATCCTGAAAGAACACCC
CGTGGAAAACACCCAGCTGCAGAACGAGAAGCTGTACCTGTACTACCTGCAGAATGGGCGGGATATGTAC
GTGGACCAGGAACTGGACATCAACCGGCTGTCCGACTACGATGTGGACGCCATCGTGCCTCAGAGCTTTC
TGAAGGACGACTCCATCGACAACAAGGTGCTGACCAGAAGCGACAAGAACCGGGGCAAGAGCGACAACGT
GCCCTCCGAAGAGGTCGTGAAGAAGATGAAGAACTACTGGCGGCAGCTGCTGAACGCCAAGCTGATTACC
CAGAGAAAGTTCGACAATCTGACCAAGGCCGAGAGAGGCGGCCTGAGCGAACTGGATAAGGCCGGCTTCA
TCAAGAGACAGCTGGTGGAAACCCGGCAGATCACAAAGCACGTGGCACAGATCCTGGACTCCCGGATGAA
CACTAAGTACGACGAGAATGACAAGCTGATCCGGGAAGTGAAAGTGATCACCCTGAAGTCCAAGCTGGTG
TCCGATTTCCGGAAGGATTTCCAGTTTTACAAAGTGCGCGAGATCAACAACTACCACCACGCCCACGACG
CCTACCTGAACGCCGTCGTGGGAACCGCCCTGATCAAAAAGTACCCTAAGCTGGAAAGCGAGTTCGTGTA
CGGCGACTACAAGGTGTACGACGTGCGGAAGATGATCGCCAAGAGCGAGCAGGAAATCGGCAAGGCTACC
GCCAAGTACTTCTTCTACAGCAACATCATGAACTTTTTCAAGACCGAGATTACCCTGGCCAACGGCGAGA
TCCGGAAGCGGCCTCTGATCGAGACAAACGGCGAAACCGGGGAGATCGTGTGGGATAAGGGCCGGGATTT
TGCCACCGTGCGGAAAGTGCTGAGCATGCCCCAAGTGAATATCGTGAAAAAGACCGAGGTGCAGACAGGC
GGCTTCAGCAAAGAGTCTATCCTGCCCAAGAGGAACAGCGATAAGCTGATCGCCAGAAAGAAGGACTGGG
ACCCTAAGAAGTACGGCGGCTTCGACAGCCCCACCGTGGCCTATTCTGTGCTGGTGGTGGCCAAAGTGGA
AAAGGGCAAGTCCAAGAAACTGAAGAGTGTGAAAGAGCTGCTGGGGATCACCATCATGGAAAGAAGCAGC
TTCGAGAAGAATCCCATCGACTTTCTGGAAGCCAAGGGCTACAAAGAAGTGAAAAAGGACCTGATCATCA
AGCTGCCTAAGTACTCCCTGTTCGAGCTGGAAAACGGCCGGAAGAGAATGCTGGCCTCTGCCGGCGAACT
GCAGAAGGGAAACGAACTGGCCCTGCCCTCCAAATATGTGAACTTCCTGTACCTGGCCAGCCACTATGAG
AAGCTGAAGGGCTCCCCCGAGGATAATGAGCAGAAACAGCTGTTTGTGGAACAGCACAAGCACTACCTGG
ACGAGATCATCGAGCAGATCAGCGAGTTCTCCAAGAGAGTGATCCTGGCCGACGCTAATCTGGACAAAGT
GCTGTCCGCCTACAACAAGCACCGGGATAAGCCCATCAGAGAGCAGGCCGAGAATATCATCCACCTGTTT
ACCCTGACCAATCTGGGAGCCCCTGCCGCCTTCAAGTACTTTGACACCACCATCGACCGGAAGAGGTACA
CCAGCACCAAAGAGGTGCTGGACGCCACCCTGATCCACCAGAGCATCACCGGCCTGTACGAGACACGGAT
CGACCTGTCTCAGCTGGGAGGCGACAAAAGGCCGGCGGCCACGAAAAAGGCCGGCCAGGGAGGAGGATCC
CTGCCCACCTGCAGCTGTCTTGATCGAGTTATACAAAAAGACAAAGGCCCATATTATACACACCTTGGGG
CAGGACCAAGTGTTGCTGCTGTCAGGGAAATCATGGAGAATAGGTATGGTCAAAAAGGAAACGCAATAAG
GATAGAAATAGTAGTGTACACCGGTAAAGAAGGGAAAAGCTCTCATGGGTGTCCAATTGCTAAGTGGGTT
TTAAGAAGAAGCAGTGATGAAGAAAAAGTTCTTTGTTTGGTCCGGCAGCGTACAGGCCACCACTGTCCAA
CTGCTGTGATGGTGGTGCTCATCATGGTGTGGGATGGCATCCCTCTTCCAATGGCCGACCGGCTATACAC
AGAGCTCACAGAGAATCTAAAGTCATACAATGGGCACCCTACCGACAGAAGATGCACCCTCAATGAAAAT
CGTACCTGTACATGTCAAGGAATTGATCCAGAGACTTGTGGAGCTTCATTCTCTTTTGGCTGTTCATGGA
GTATGTACTTTAATGGCTGTAAGTTTGGTAGAAGCCCAAGCCCCAGAAGATTTAGAATTGATCCAAGCTC
TCCCTTACATGAAAAAAACCTTGAAGATAACTTACAGAGTTTGGCTACACGATTAGCTCCAATTTATAAG
CAGTATGCTCCAGTAGCTTACCAAAATCAGGTGGAATATGAAAATGTTGCCCGAGAATGTCGGCTTGGCA
GCAAGGAAGGTCGACCCTTCTCTGGGGTCACTGCTTGCCTGGACTTCTGTGCTCATCCCCACAGGGACAT
TCACAACATGAATAATGGAAGCACTGTGGTTTGTACCTTAACTCGAGAAGATAACCGCTCTTTGGGTGTT
ATTCCTCAAGATGAGCAGCTCCATGTGCTACCTCTTTATAAGCTTTCAGACACAGATGAGTTTGGCTCCA
AGGAAGGAATGGAAGCCAAGATCAAATCTGGGGCCATCGAGGTCCTGGCACCCCGCCGCAAAAAAAGAAC
GTGTTTCACTCAGCCTGTTCCCCGTTCTGGAAAGAAGAGGGCTGCGATGATGACAGAGGTTCTTGCACAT
AAGATAAGGGCAGTGGAAAAGAAACCTATTCCCCGAATCAAGCGGAAGAATAACTCAACAACAACAAACA
ACAGTAAGCCTTCGTCACTGCCAACCTTAGGGAGTAACACTGAGACCGTGCAACCTGAAGTAAAAAGTGA
AACCGAACCCCATTTTATCTTAAAAAGTTCAGACAACACTAAAACTTATTCGCTGATGCCATCCGCTCCT
CACCCAGTGAAAGAGGCATCTCCAGGCTTCTCCTGGTCCCCGAAGACTGCTTCAGCCACACCAGCTCCAC
TGAAGAATGACGCAACAGCCTCATGCGGGTTTTCAGAAAGAAGCAGCACTCCCCACTGTACGATGCCTTC
GGGAAGACTCAGTGGTGCCAATGCTGCAGCTGCTGATGGCCCTGGCATTTCACAGCTTGGCGAAGTGGCT
CCTCTCCCCACCCTGTCTGCTCCTGTGATGGAGCCCCTCATTAATTCTGAGCCTTCCACTGGTGTGACTG
AGCCGCTAACGCCTCATCAGCCAAACCACCAGCCCTCCTTCCTCACCTCTCCTCAAGACCTTGCCTCTTC
TCCAATGGAAGAAGATGAGCAGCATTCTGAAGCAGATGAGCCTCCATCAGACGAACCCCTATCTGATGAC
CCCCTGTCACCTGCTGAGGAGAAATTGCCCCACATTGATGAGTATTGGTCAGACAGTGAGCACATCTTTT
TGGATGCAAATATTGGTGGGGTGGCCATCGCACCTGCTCACGGCTCGGTTTTGATTGAGTGTGCCCGGCG
AGAGCTGCACGCTACCACTCCTGTTGAGCACCCCAACCGTAATCATCCAACCCGCCTCTCCCTTGTCTTT
TACCAGCACAAAAACCTAAATAAGCCCCAACATGGTTTTGAACTAAACAAGATTAAGTTTGAGGCTAAAG
AAGCTAAGAATAAGAAAATGAAGGCCTCAGAGCAAAAAGACCAGGCAGCTAATGAAGGTCCAGAACAGTC
CTCTGAAGTAAATGAATTGAACCAAATTCCTTCTCATAAAGCATTAACATTAACCCATGACAATGTTGTC
ACCGTGTCCCCTTATGCTCTCACACACGTTGCGGGGCCCTATAACCATTGGGTCATGGCCGGCCAGGCAA
AAAAGAAAAAGGAATTCGGCAGTGGAGAGGGCAGAGGAAGTCTGCTAACATGCGGTGACGTCGAGGAGAA
TCCTGGCCCAGTGAGCAAGGGCGAGGAGGATAACATGGCCATCATCAAGGAGTTCATGCGCTTCAAGGTG
CACATGGAGGGCTCCGTGAACGGCCACGAGTTCGAGATCGAGGGCGAGGGCGAGGGCCGCCCCTACGAGG
GCACCCAGACCGCCAAGCTGAAGGTGACCAAGGGTGGCCCCCTGCCCTTCGCCTGGGACATCCTGTCCCC
TCAGTTCATGTACGGCTCCAAGGCCTACGTGAAGCACCCCGCCGACATCCCCGACTACTTGAAGCTGTCC
TTCCCCGAGGGCTTCAAGTGGGAGCGCGTGATGAACTTCGAGGACGGCGGCGTGGTGACCGTGACCCAGG
ACTCCTCCCTGCAGGACGGCGAGTTCATCTACAAGGTGAAGCTGCGCGGCACCAACTTCCCCTCCGACGG
CCCCGTAATGCAGAAGAAAACCATGGGCTGGGAGGCCTCCTCCGAGCGGATGTACCCCGAGGACGGCGCC
CTGAAGGGCGAGATCAAGCAGAGGCTGAAGCTGAAGGACGGCGGCCACTACGACGCTGAGGTCAAGACCA
CCTACAAGGCCAAGAAGCCCGTGCAGCTGCCCGGCGCCTACAACGTCAACATCAAGTTGGACATCACCTC
CCACAACGAGGACTACACCATCGTGGAACAGTACGAACGCGCCGAGGGCCGCCACTCCACCGGCGGCATG
GACGAGCTGTACAAGTAAGAATTCTAACTAGAGCTCGCTGATCAGCCTCGACTGTGCCTTCTAGTTGCCA
GCCATCTGTTGTTTGCCCCTCCCCCGTGCCTTCCTTGACCCTGGAAGGTGCCACTCCCACTGTCCTTTCC
TAATAAAATGAGGAAATTGCATCGCATTGTCTGAGTAGGTGTCATTCTATTCTGGGGGGTGGGGTGGGGC
AGGACAGCAAGGGGGAGGATTGGGAAGAGAATAGCAGGCATGCTGGGGAGCGGCCGCAGGAACCCCTAGT
GATGGAGTTGGCCACTCCCTCTCTGCGCGCTCGCTCGCTCACTGAGGCCGGGCGACCAAAGGTCGCCCGA
CGCCCGGGCTTTGCCCGGGCGGCCTCAGTGAGCGAGCGAGCGCGCAGCTGCCTGCAGGGGCGCCTGATGC
GGTATTTTCTCCTTACGCATCTGTGCGGTATTTCACACCGCATA
[95 nt withheld, positions 8865-8959]
T
[46 nt withheld, positions 8961-9006]
C
[141 nt withheld, positions 9008-9148]
CCTTTGACGTTGGAGTCCACGTTCTTT
[37 nt withheld, positions 9176-9212]
ACTCTATCTCGGGCTATTCTTTTGATTTATAAGGGATTTTGCCGATTTCGGTCTATTGGTTAAAAAATGA
GCTGATTTAACAAAAATTTAACGCGAATTTTAACAAAATATTAACGTTTACAATTTTATGGTGCACTCTC
AGTACAATCTGCTCTGATGCCGCATAGTTAAGCCAGCCCCGACACCCGCCAACACCCGCTGACGCGCCCT
GACGGGCTTGTCTGCTCCCGGCATCCGCTTACAGACAAGCTGTGACCGTCTCCGGGAGCTGCATGTGTCA
GAGGTTTTCACCGTCATCACCGAAACGCGCGAGACGAAAGGGCCTCGTGATACGCCTATTTTTATAGGTT
AATGTCATGATAATAATGGTTTCTTAGACGTCAGGTGGCACTTTTCGGGGAAATGTGCGCGGAACCCCTA
TTTGTTTATTTTTCTAAATACATTCAAATATGTATCCGCTCATGAGACAATAACCCTGATAAATGCTTCA
ATAATATTGAAAAAGGAAGAGTATGAGTATTCAACATTTCCGTGTCGCCCTTATTCCCTTTTTTGCGGCA
TTTTGCCTTCCTGTTTTTGCTCACCCAGAAACGCTGGTGAAAGTAAAAGATGCTGAAGATCAGTTGGGTG
CACGAGTGGGTTACATCGAACTGGATCTCAACAGCGGTAAGATCCTTGAGAGTTTTCGCCCCGAAGAACG
TTTTCCAATGATGAGCACTTTTAAAGTTCTGCTATGTGGCGCGGTATTATCCCGTATTGACGCCGGGCAA
GAGCAACTCGGTCGCCGCATACACTATTCTCAGAATGACTTGGTTGAGTACTCACCAGTCACAGAAAAGC
ATCTTACGGATGGCATGACAGTAAGAGAATTATGCAGTGCTGCCATAACCATGAGTGATAACACTGCGGC
CAACTTACTTCTGACAACGATCGGAGGACCGAAGGAGCTAACCGCTTTTTTGCACAACATGGGGGATCAT
GTAACTCGCCTTGATCGTTGGGAACCGGAGCTGAATGAAGCCATACCAAACGACGAGCGTGACACCACGA
TGCCTGTAGCAATGGCAACAACGTTGCGCAAACTATTAACTGGCGAACTACTTACTCTAGCTTCCCGGCA
ACAATTAATAGACTGGATGGAGGCGGATAAAGTTGCAGGACCACTTCTGCGCTCGGCCCTTCCGGCTGGC
TGGTTTATTGCTGATAAATCTGGAGCCGGTGAGCGTGGAAGCCGCGGTATCATTGCAGCACTGGGGCCAG
ATGGTAAGCCCTCCCGTATCGTAGTTATCTACACGACGGGGAGTCAGGCAACTATGGATGAACGAAATAG
ACAGATCGCTGAGATAGGTGCCTCACTGATTAAGCATTGGTAACTGTCAGACCAAGTTTACTCATATATA
CTTTAGATTGATTTAAAACTTCATTTTTAATTTAAAAGGATCTAGGTGAAGATCCTTTTTGATAATCTCA
TGACCAAAATCCCTTAACGTGAGTTTTCGTTCCACTGAGCGTCAGACCCCGTAGAAAAGATCAAAGGATC
TTCTTGAGATCCTTTTTTTCTGCGCGTAATCTGCTGCTTGCAAACAAAAAAACCACCGCTACCAGCGGTG
GTTTGTTTGCCGGATCAAGAGCTACCAACTCTTTTTCCGAAGGTAACTGGCTTCAGCAGAGCGCAGATAC
CAAATACTGTTCTTCTAGTGTAGCCGTAGTTAGGCCACCACTTCAAGAACTCTGTAGCACCGCCTACATA
CCTCGCTCTGCTAATCCTGTTACCAGTGGCTGCTGCCAGTGGCGATAAGTCGTGTCTTACCGGGTTGGAC
TCAAGACGATAGTTACCGGATAAGGCGCAGCGGTCGGGCTGAACGGGGGGTTCGTGCACACAGCCCAGCT
TGGAGCGAACGACCTACACCGAACTGAGATACCTACAGCGTGAGCTATGAGAAAGCGCCACGCTTCCCGA
AGGGAGAAAGGCGGACAGGTATCCGGTAAGCGGCAGGGTCGGAACAGGAGAGCGCACGAGGGAGCTTCCA
GGGGGAAACGCCTGGTATCTTTATAGTCCTGTCGGGTTTCGCCACCTCTGACTTGAGCGTCGATTTTTGT
GATGCTCGTCAGGGGGGCGGAGCCTATGGAAAAACGCCAGCAACGCGGCCTTTTTACGGTTCCTGGCCTT
TTGCTGGCCTTTTGCTCACATGT
Features (pLannotate 1.2.2; 21 found; start..end, strand, type, name):
      1..241     +  promoter       U6 promoter: RNA polymerase III promoter for human U6 snRNA
    270..345     +  misc_RNA       gRNA scaffold: guide RNA scaffold for the Streptococcus pyogenes CRISPR/Cas9 system
    352..395     +  misc_RNA       gRNA scaffold (fragment): guide RNA scaffold for the Streptococcus pyogenes CRISPR/Cas9 system
    442..727     +  enhancer       CMV enhancer: human cytomegalovirus immediate early enhancer; contains an 18-bp deletion relative to the standard CMV enhancer
    729..1006    +  promoter       chicken β-actin promoter: No description available
   1007..1234    +  intron         hybrid intron: hybrid between chicken β-actin (CBA) and minute virus of mice (MMV) introns (Gray et al., 2011)
   1255..1282    +  CDS            3xHA (fragment): three tandem HA epitope tags
   1315..5415    +  CDS            Cas9: Cas9 (Csn1) endonuclease from the Streptococcus pyogenes Type II CRISPR/Cas system generates RNA-guided double strand breaks in DNA
   5416..5449    +  CDS            nucleoplasmin NLS (fragment): bipartite nuclear localization signal from nucleoplasmin
   5461..7614    +  CDS            TET1 (fragment): TET1_HUMAN - Also known as CXXC6, KIAA1676, LCX. Experimental evidence at protein level: Swiss-Prot protein existence level 1. Dioxygenase that catalyzes the conversion of the modified genomic base 5-methylcytosine (5mC) into 5-hydroxymethylcytosine (5hmC) and plays a key role in active DNA demethylation. Also mediates subsequent conversion of 5hmC into 5-formylcytosine (5fC), and conversion of 5fC to 5-carboxylcytosine (5caC). Conversion of 5mC into 5hmC, 5fC and 5caC probably constitutes the first step in cytosine demethylation. Methylation at the C5 position of cytosine bases is an epigenet
   7617..7641    +  CDS            nucleoplasmin NLS (fragment): bipartite nuclear localization signal from nucleoplasmin
   7711..8417    +  CDS            mCherry (fragment): monomeric derivative of DsRed fluorescent protein (Shaner et al., 2004) mammalian codon-optimized
   8452..8563    +  polyA_signal   bGH poly(A) signal: bovine growth hormone polyadenylation signal
   8668..8808    +  repeat_region  AAV2 ITR: inverted terminal repeat of adeno-associated virus serotype 2 inverted
   8813..8864    -  misc_feature   bom (fragment): basis of mobility region from pBR322
   8883..9338    +  rep_origin     f1 ori (sequence partly withheld): f1 bacteriophage origin of replication; arrow indicates direction of (+) strand synthesis
   9339..9388    -  misc_feature   bom (fragment): basis of mobility region from pBR322
   9490..9525    -  CDS            rop (fragment): Rop protein, which maintains plasmids at low copy number; rop
   9620..9724    +  promoter       AmpR promoter: bla
   9725..10585   +  CDS            AmpR: β-lactamase; bla; confers resistance to ampicillin, carbenicillin, and related antibiotics
  10756..11344   +  rep_origin     ori: high-copy-number ColE1/pMB1/pBR322/pUC origin of replication
