[The description below was written by a language model from this plasmid's Addgene catalogue record and pLannotate feature annotations shown in this document.]
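Description:
pSpdCas9-huTET1CD-T2A-mCherry(PX458)-SghuTSDR-3 is a mammalian expression plasmid of about 11.4 kb, built on the PX458 all-in-one CRISPR backbone, for targeted DNA demethylation of the human TSDR, the Treg-specific demethylated region of FOXP3 according to the associated publication title. It is propagated in E. coli through a high-copy ColE1/pUC-type origin with ampicillin selection (AmpR). It also carries an f1/M13 phage origin and a single AAV2 ITR left over from the backbone; with only one ITR annotated, the plasmid is not set up for AAV packaging.

Two expression units sit in tandem. A human U6 RNA polymerase III promoter drives an S. pyogenes-type single guide RNA, consisting of the third TSDR-directed spacer joined to the gRNA scaffold. Downstream, the CBh promoter (CMV enhancer, chicken β-actin promoter and hybrid intron) drives one long open reading frame. This begins with an N-terminal HA tag and NLS, followed by catalytically dead Cas9 (D10A, H840A), which binds DNA without cutting it. Next come nucleoplasmin NLS sequences flanking the catalytic domain of human TET1, then T2A-mCherry and a bGH polyadenylation signal. The TET1 domain oxidises 5-methylcytosine to 5-hydroxymethylcytosine and further products, which starts active demethylation at the site specified by the guide. The T2A peptide releases mCherry as a separate protein, so transfected cells can be identified or sorted by red fluorescence.

The promoter field in the catalogue mentions EGFP, but the plasmid name, the tag field and both feature tables show mCherry. The depositor and sequencing-derived records differ by one nucleotide in length and are otherwise annotated equivalently.
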