Addgene plasmid #129031: pSpdCas9-huTET1CD-T2A-mCherry(PX458)-SghuTSDR-3
Purpose: targeted DNA demethylation_human_TSDR, expression of dCas9-huTET1CD-T2A-mCherry and sgRNA3 targeting human TSDR
Depositing lab: Julia K Polansky. Depositing organization: Charite Universitaetsmedizin Berlin. Publication: Targeted De-Methylation of the FOXP3-TSDR Is Sufficient to Induce Physiological FOXP3 Expression but Not a Functional Treg Phenotype. Kressler C, Gasparoni G, Nordstrom K, Hamo D, Salhab A, Dimitropoulos C, Tierling S, Reinke P, Volk HD, Walter J, Hamann A, Polansky JK. Front Immunol. 2021 Jan 7;11:609891. doi: 10.3389/fimmu.2020.609891. eCollection 2020. PubMed 33488615.
Backbone
  Vector backbone: PX458
  Backbone manufacturer: Feng Zhang (Addgene plasmid # 48138)
  Vector type: Mammalian Expression
Growth in bacteria
  Bacterial resistance: Ampicillin, 100 μg/mL
  Growth temperature: 37°C
  Growth strain: DH5alpha
  Copy number: Unknown
Gene/Insert
  Gene/Insert name: dCas9-huTET1CD, SgRNA3 (huTSDR) (alt name: dCas9-huTET1CD-T2A-mCherry)
  gRNA/shRNA sequence: GGGCCAGGTCTTCAGAGCTA
  Species: Synthetic
  Mutation: dCas9 (D10A;H840A)
  Promoter: CbH (for dCas9-huTET1CD-T2A-EGFP) U6 (for sgRNA)
  Tag / fusion protein: HA-Tag, NLS (N terminal on insert); T2A-mCherry (C terminal on backbone)
  Cloning method: Restriction Enzyme; 5′ cloning site Unknown (unknown if destroyed); 3′ cloning site Unknown (unknown if destroyed)
  Sequencing primers: 5′ SgRNA-cloning-site: hU6-F (GAGGGCCTATTTCCCATGATT)
Resource information
  A portion of this plasmid was derived from a plasmid made by: mCherry (BbsI removed) from Nicola Patron (Addgene plasmid # 50316); HA tag-NLS-dCas9 from Rudolf Jaenisch (Addgene plasmid # 48223); huTET1CD from Keith Joung (Addgene plasmid # 49236)
Terms and licenses: Academic/Nonprofit Terms; Industry Terms: Not Available to Industry
How to cite: pSpdCas9-huTET1CD-T2A-mCherry(PX458)-SghuTSDR-3 was a gift from Julia K Polansky (Addgene plasmid # 129031 ; http://n2t.net/addgene:129031 ; RRID:Addgene_129031)
